Addgene plasmid #116041: PB-PGK-teD-Cit
Purpose: Reporter plasmid for measuring protease activity
Depositing lab: Michael Elowitz. Publication: Programmable protein circuits in living cells. Gao XJ, Chong LS, Kim MS, Elowitz MB. Science. 2018 Sep 21;361(6408):1252-1258. doi: 10.1126/science.aat5062. PubMed 30237357.
Backbone
  Vector backbone: PB-PGK
  Vector type: Mammalian Expression
Growth in bacteria
  Bacterial resistance: Ampicillin, 100 μg/mL
  Growth temperature: 37°C
  Growth strain: DH5alpha
  Copy number: High Copy
Gene/Insert
  Gene/Insert name: teD-Cit
  Species: Synthetic
  Cloning method: Gibson Cloning
Terms and licenses: Academic/Nonprofit Terms; Industry Terms: Not Available to Industry
How to cite: PB-PGK-teD-Cit was a gift from Michael Elowitz (Addgene plasmid # 116041 ; http://n2t.net/addgene:116041 ; RRID:Addgene_116041)
