[The description below was written by a language model from this plasmid's Addgene catalogue record and pLannotate feature annotations shown in this document.]
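Description:
PB-PGK-teD-Cit is a mammalian expression plasmid built on the PB-PGK backbone and deposited as a reporter for measuring protease activity. It is maintained in E. coli as a high-copy plasmid through a ColE1/pUC-type origin with ampicillin selection (AmpR under its bla promoter). It also carries an f1 phage origin and remnants of a lacZα/lac promoter cloning region. The "PB" prefix suggests a piggyBac transposon-style backbone for genomic integration, but no transposon terminal repeats are annotated in the feature table, so the record does not confirm this. The two short matches to the lambda phage portal protein B are probably stuffer or backbone sequence rather than functional elements.

The payload is a synthetic insert, teD-Cit, expressed from the mouse PGK promoter and terminated by a bGH polyadenylation signal. The only annotated coding element in this cassette is the yellow fluorescent protein Citrine. A little over 100 bases between the promoter and Citrine are unannotated and could hold the "teD" portion. The record does not define that term. Given the stated purpose, it may be a protease-responsive element, such as a cleavage site coupled to a degradation signal, that would link Citrine fluorescence to protease activity, but this is inference. Downstream, a second cassette places the Sh ble gene (BleoR) under tandem SV40 and EM7 promoters, followed by a WPRE fragment and an SV40 poly(A) signal. This gives Zeocin/bleomycin-family selection in mammalian cells and potentially in bacteria, which is useful for deriving stable reporter lines. The plasmid is suited to fluorescence-based readouts of engineered protease function in synthetic protein circuits in living cells.
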