Features (pLannotate 1.2.2; 20 found; start..end, strand, type, name):
      1..105     -  promoter       AmpR promoter: bla
    158..586     -  rep_origin     f1 ori (sequence partly withheld): f1 bacteriophage origin of replication; arrow indicates direction of (+) strand synthesis
    591..746     -  CDS            lacZα (fragment): LacZα fragment of β-galactosidase; lacZ fragment
    748..867     +  CDS            B (fragment): PORTL_LAMBD - Experimental evidence at protein level: Swiss-Prot protein existence level 1. Forms the portal vertex of the capsid (PubMed:6228056, PubMed:6232391). This portal plays critical roles in head assembly, genome packaging, neck/tail attachment, and genome ejection (Probable). The portal protein multimerizes as a single ring-shaped homododecamer arranged around a central channel (PubMed:6232391). Binds to the terminase subunits to form the packaging machine (PubMed:7799432). From Escherichia phage lambda (Bacteriophage lambda).
   1414..1913    +  promoter       PGK promoter: mouse phosphoglycerate kinase 1 promoter
   2031..2744    +  CDS            Citrine: Citrine is a basic (constitutively fluorescent) yellow fluorescent protein published in 2001, derived from Aequorea victoria. It has moderate acid sensitivity.
   2784..2991    +  polyA_signal   bGH poly(A) signal: bovine growth hormone polyadenylation signal
   3029..3358    +  promoter       SV40 promoter: SV40 enhancer and early promoter
   3406..3453    +  promoter       EM7 promoter: synthetic bacterial promoter&nbsp
   3472..3846    +  CDS            BleoR: antibiotic-binding protein; Sh ble from Streptoalloteichus hindustanus; confers resistance to bleomycin, phleomycin, and Zeocin™
   3853..3959    +  misc_feature   WPRE (fragment): woodchuck hepatitis virus posttranscriptional regulatory element
   3968..4089    +  polyA_signal   SV40 poly(A) signal: SV40 polyadenylation signal
   4107..4199    +  ncRNA          G-CSF SLDE: Accession: RF00183 - G-CSF factor stem-loop destabilising element (SLDE)
   4896..5363    +  CDS            B (fragment): PORTL_LAMBD - Experimental evidence at protein level: Swiss-Prot protein existence level 1. Forms the portal vertex of the capsid (PubMed:6228056, PubMed:6232391). This portal plays critical roles in head assembly, genome packaging, neck/tail attachment, and genome ejection (Probable). The portal protein multimerizes as a single ring-shaped homododecamer arranged around a central channel (PubMed:6232391). Binds to the terminase subunits to form the packaging machine (PubMed:7799432). From Escherichia phage lambda (Bacteriophage lambda).
   5401..5417    -  protein_bind   lac operator: The lac repressor binds to the lac operator to inhibit transcription in E. coli. This inhibition can be relieved by adding lactose or isopropyl-β-D-thiogalactopyranoside (IPTG). lac repressor encoded by lacI
   5425..5455    -  promoter       lac promoter: promoter for the E. coli lac operon
   5470..5491    -  protein_bind   CAP binding site: CAP binding activates transcription in the presence of cAMP. E. coli catabolite activator protein
   5504..5596    -  CDS            lacI (fragment): lac repressor; lacI; The lac repressor binds to the lac operator to inhibit transcription in E. coli. This inhibition can be relieved by adding lactose or isopropyl-β-D-thiogalactopyranoside (IPTG).
   5779..6367    -  rep_origin     ori: high-copy-number ColE1/pMB1/pBR322/pUC origin of replication
   6538..7398    -  CDS            AmpR: β-lactamase; bla; confers resistance to ampicillin, carbenicillin, and related antibiotics
>Addgene plasmid #116041 | PB-PGK-teD-Cit | addgene full sequence | sequence record 225371 | Addgene NGS Result
ACTCTTCCTTTTTCAATATTATTGAAGCATTTATCAGGGTTATTGTCTCATGAGCGGATACATATTTGAA
TGTATTTAGAAAAATAAACAAATAGGGGTTCCGCGCACATTTCCCCGAAAAGTGCCACCTAAATTGTAAG
CGTTAATATTTTGTTAAAATTCGCGTTAAATTTTTGTTAAATCAGCTCATTTTTTAACCAATAGGCCGAA
ATCGGCAAAATCCCTTATAAATCAAAAGAATAGACCGAGATAGGGT
[37 nt withheld, positions 257-293]
AAAGAACGTGGACTCCAACGTCAAAGG
[49 nt withheld, positions 321-369]
T
[91 nt withheld, positions 371-461]
G
[124 nt withheld, positions 463-586]
CCCATTCGCCATTCAGGCTGCGCAACTGTTGGGAAGGGCGATCGGTGCGGGCCTCTTCGCTATTACGCCA
GCTGGCGAAAGGGGGATGTGCTGCAAGGCGATTAAGTTGGGTAACGCCAGGGTTTTCCCAGTCACGACGT
TGTAAAACGACGGCCAGTGAGCGCGCCTCGTTCATTCACGTTTTTGAACCCGTGGAGGACGGGCAGACTC
GCGGTGCAAATGTGTTTTACAGCGTGATGGAGCAGATGAAGATGCTCGACACGCTGCAGAACACGCAGCT
AGATTAACCCTAGAAAGATAATCATATTGTGACGTACGTTAAAGATAATCATGTGTAAAATTGACGCATG
TGTTTTATCGGTCTGTATATCGAGGTTTATTTATTAATTTGAATAGATATTAAGTTTTATTATATTTACA
CTTACATACTAATAATAAATTCAACAAACAATTTATTTATGTTTATTTATTTATTAAAAAAAACAAAAAC
TCAAAATTTCTTCTATAAAGTAACAAAACTTTTATGAGGGACAGCCCCCCCCCAAAGCCCCCAGGGATGT
AATTACGTCCCTCCCCCGCTAGGGGGCAGCAGCGAGCCGCCCGGGGCTCCGCTCCGGTCCGGCGCTCCCC
CCGCATCCCCGAGCCGGCAGCGTGCGGGGACAGCCCGGGCACGGGGAAGGTGGCACGGGATCGCTTTCCT
CTGAACGCTTCTCGCTGCTCTTTGAGCCTGCAGACACCTGGGGGGATACGGGGAAAAGGCCTCCACGGCC
ACTAGTAGGCGTTTTGCGCTGCTTCGCGATGTACGGGCCAGATATACGCGTTCTACCGGGTAGGGGAGGC
GCTTTTCCCAAGGCAGTCTGGAGCATGCGCTTTAGCAGCCCCGCTGGGCACTTGGCGCTACACAAGTGGC
CTCTGGCCTCGCACACATTCCACATCCACCGGTAGGCGCCAACCGGCTCCGTTCTTTGGTGGCCCCTTCG
CGCCACCTTCTACTCCTCCCCTAGTCAGGAAGTTCCCCCCCGCCCCGCAGCTCGCGTCGTGCAGGACGTG
ACAAATGGAAGTAGCACGTCTCATTAGTCTCGTGCAGATGGACAGCACCGCTGAGCAATGGAAGCGGGTA
GGCCTTTGGGGCAGCGGCCAATAGCAGCTTTGCTCCTTCGCTTTCTGGGCTCAGAGGCTGGGAAGGGGTG
GGTCCGGGGGCGGGCTCAGGGGCGGGCTCAGGGGCGGGGCGGGCGCCCGAAGGTCCTCCGGAGGCCCGGC
ATTCTGCACGCTTCAAAAGCGCACGTCTGCCGCGCTGTTCTCCTCTTCCTCATCTCCGGGCCTTTCGACC
TGCAGCCCAAGCTTCGCCACCATGGGATCCGGAGGTAGTGAGAACCTTTATTTCCAGTACCACAAATCTG
GAGCCTGGAAACTTCCGGTGAGTCTGGTAAAGGGTGGGGGTTCAGTGAGCAAGGGCGAGGAGCTGTTCAC
CGGGGTGGTGCCCATCCTGGTCGAGCTGGACGGCGACGTAAACGGCCACAAGTTCAGCGTGTCCGGCGAG
GGCGAGGGCGATGCCACCTACGGCAAGCTGACCCTGAAGTTCATCTGCACCACCGGCAAGCTGCCCGTGC
CCTGGCCCACCCTCGTGACCACCTTCGGCTACGGCCTGATGTGCTTCGCCCGCTACCCCGACCACATGAA
GCAGCACGACTTCTTCAAGTCCGCCATGCCCGAAGGCTACGTCCAGGAGCGCACCATCTTCTTCAAGGAC
GACGGCAACTACAAGACCCGCGCCGAGGTGAAGTTCGAGGGCGACACCCTGGTGAACCGCATCGAGCTGA
AGGGCATCGACTTCAAGGAGGACGGCAACATCCTGGGGCACAAGCTGGAGTACAACTACAACAGCCACAA
CGTCTATATCATGGCCGACAAGCAGAAGAACGGCATCAAGGTGAACTTCAAGATCCGCCACAACATCGAG
GACGGCAGCGTGCAGCTCGCCGACCACTACCAGCAGAACACCCCCATCGGCGACGGCCCCGTGCTGCTGC
CCGACAACCACTACCTGAGCTACCAGTCCGCCCTGAGCAAAGACCCCAACGAGAAGCGCGATCACATGGT
CCTGCTGGAGTTCGTGACCGCCGCCGGGATCACTCTCGGCATGGACGAGCTGTACAAGAGCTAGCAGCTA
GCGAATTCGAATTTAAATCGGCCTCGACTGTGCCTTCTAGTTGCCAGCCATCTGTTGTTTGCCCCTCCCC
CGTGCCTTCCTTGACCCTGGAAGGTGCCACTCCCACTGTCCTTTCCTAATAAAATGAGGAAATTGCATCG
CATTGTCTGAGTAGGTGTCATTCTATTCTGGGGGGTGGGGTGGGGCAGGACAGCAAGGGGGAGGATTGGG
AAGACAATAGCAGGCATGCTGGGGACGCGGCCGCAATTTAACGCGAATTAATTCTGTGGAATGTGTGTCA
GTTAGGGTGTGGAAAGTCCCCAGGCTCCCCAGCAGGCAGAAGTATGCAAAGCATGCATCTCAATTAGTCA
GCAACCAGGTGTGGAAAGTCCCCAGGCTCCCCAGCAGGCAGAAGTATGCAAAGCATGCATCTCAATTAGT
CAGCAACCATAGTCCCGCCCCTAACTCCGCCCATCCCGCCCCTAACTCCGCCCAGTTCCGCCCATTCTCC
GCCCCATGGCTGACTAATTTTTTTTATTTATGCAGAGGCCGAGGCCGCCTCTGCCTCTGAGCTATTCCAG
AAGTAGTGAGGAGGCTTTTTTGGAGGCCTAGGCTTTTGCAAAAAGCTCCCGGGAGCTTGTATATCCATTT
TCGGATCTGATCAGCACGTGTTGACAATTAATCATCGGCATAGTATATCGGCATAGTATAATACGACAAG
GTGAGGAACTAAACCATGGCCAAGTTGACCAGTGCCGTTCCGGTGCTCACCGCGCGCGACGTCGCCGGAG
CGGTCGAGTTCTGGACCGACCGGCTCGGGTTCTCCCGGGACTTCGTGGAGGACGACTTCGCCGGTGTGGT
CCGGGACGACGTGACCCTGTTCATCAGCGCGGTCCAGGACCAGGTGGTGCCGGACAACACCCTGGCCTGG
GTGTGGGTGCGCGGCCTGGACGAGCTGTACGCCGAGTGGTCGGAGGTCGTGTCCACGAACTTCCGGGACG
CCTCCGGGCCGGCCATGACCGAGATCGGCGAGCAGCCGTGGGGGCGGGAGTTCGCCCTGCGCGACCCGGC
CGGCAACTGCGTGCACTTCGTGGCCGAGGAGCAGGACTGAGTCGACAATCAACCTCTGGATTACAAAATT
TGTGAAAGATTGACTGGTATTCTTAACTATGTTGCTCCTTTTACGCTATGTGGATACGCTGCTTTAATGC
CTTTGTATCATGCGTTAACTAAACTTGTTTATTGCAGCTTATAATGGTTACAAATAAAGCAATAGCATCA
CAAATTTCACAAATAAAGCATTTTTTTCACTGCATTCTAGTTGTGGTTTGTCCAAACTCATCAATGTATC
TTATCATGTCTGGAATTGACTCAAATGATGTCAATTAGTCTATCAGAAGCTCATCTGGTCTCCCTTCCGG
GGGACAAGACATCCCTGTTTAATATTTAAACAGCAGTGTTCCCAAACTGGGTTCTTATATCCCTTGCTCT
GGTCAACCAGGTTGCAGGGTTTCCTGTCCTCACAGGAACGAAGTCCCTAAAGAAACAGTGGCAGCCAGGT
TTAGCCCCGGAATTGACTGGATTCCTTTTTTAGGGCCCATTGGTATGGCTTTTTCCCCGTATCCCCCCAG
GTGTCTGCAGGCTCAAAGAGCAGCGAGAAGCGTTCAGAGGAAAGCGATCCCGTGCCACCTTCCCCGTGCC
CGGGCTGTCCCCGCACGCTGCCGGCTCGGGGATGCGGGGGGAGCGCCGGACCGGAGCGGAGCCCCGGGCG
GCTCGCTGCTGCCCCCTAGCGGGGGAGGGACGTAATTACATCCCTGGGGGCTTTGGGGGGGGGCTGTCCC
TGATATCTATAACAAGAAAATATATATATAATAAGTTATCACGTAAGTAGAACATGAAATAACAATATAA
TTATCGTATGAGTTAAATCTTAAAAGTCACGTAAAAGATAATCATGCGTCATTTTGACTCACGCGGTCGT
TATAGTTCAAAATCAGTGACACTTACCGCATTGACAAGCACGCCTCACGGGAGCTCCAAGCGGCGACTGA
GATGTCCTAAATGCACAGCGACGGATTCGCGCTATTTAGAAAGAGAGAGCAATATTTCAAGAATGCATGC
GTCAATTTTACGCAGACTATCTTTCTAGGGTTAATCTAGCTGCATCAGGATCATATCGTCGGGTCTTTTT
TCCGGCTCAGTCATCGCCCAAGCTGGCGCTATCTGGGCATCGGGGAGGAAGAAGCCCGTGCCTTTTCCCG
CGAGGTTGAAGCGGCATGGAAAGAGTTTGCCGAGGATGACTGCTGCTGCATTGACGTTGAGCGAAAACGC
ACGTTTACCATGATGATTCGGGAAGGTGTGGCCATGCACGCCTTTAACGGTGAACTGTTCGTTCAGGCCA
CCTGGGATACCAGTTCGTCGCGGCTTTTCCGGACACAGTTCCGGATGGTCAGCCCGAAGCGCATCAGCAA
CCCGAACAATACCGGCGACAGCCGGAACTGCCGTGCCGGTGTGCAGATTAATGACAGCGGTGCGGCGCTG
GGATATTACGTCAGCGAGGACGGGTATCCTGGCTGGATGCCGCAGAAATGGACATGGATACCCCGTGAGT
TACCCGGCGGGCGCGCTTGGCGTAATCATGGTCATAGCTGTTTCCTGTGTGAAATTGTTATCCGCTCACA
ATTCCACACAACATACGAGCCGGAAGCATAAAGTGTAAAGCCTGGGGTGCCTAATGAGTGAGCTAACTCA
CATTAATTGCGTTGCGCTCACTGCCCGCTTTCCAGTCGGGAAACCTGTCGTGCCAGCTGCATTAATGAAT
CGGCCAACGCGCGGGGAGAGGCGGTTTGCGTATTGGGCGCTCTTCCGCTTCCTCGCTCACTGACTCGCTG
CGCTCGGTCGTTCGGCTGCGGCGAGCGGTATCAGCTCACTCAAAGGCGGTAATACGGTTATCCACAGAAT
CAGGGGATAACGCAGGAAAGAACATGTGAGCAAAAGGCCAGCAAAAGGCCAGGAACCGTAAAAAGGCCGC
GTTGCTGGCGTTTTTCCATAGGCTCCGCCCCCCTGACGAGCATCACAAAAATCGACGCTCAAGTCAGAGG
TGGCGAAACCCGACAGGACTATAAAGATACCAGGCGTTTCCCCCTGGAAGCTCCCTCGTGCGCTCTCCTG
TTCCGACCCTGCCGCTTACCGGATACCTGTCCGCCTTTCTCCCTTCGGGAAGCGTGGCGCTTTCTCATAG
CTCACGCTGTAGGTATCTCAGTTCGGTGTAGGTCGTTCGCTCCAAGCTGGGCTGTGTGCACGAACCCCCC
GTTCAGCCCGACCGCTGCGCCTTATCCGGTAACTATCGTCTTGAGTCCAACCCGGTAAGACACGACTTAT
CGCCACTGGCAGCAGCCACTGGTAACAGGATTAGCAGAGCGAGGTATGTAGGCGGTGCTACAGAGTTCTT
GAAGTGGTGGCCTAACTACGGCTACACTAGAAGAACAGTATTTGGTATCTGCGCTCTGCTGAAGCCAGTT
ACCTTCGGAAAAAGAGTTGGTAGCTCTTGATCCGGCAAACAAACCACCGCTGGTAGCGGTGGTTTTTTTG
TTTGCAAGCAGCAGATTACGCGCAGAAAAAAAGGATCTCAAGAAGATCCTTTGATCTTTTCTACGGGGTC
TGACGCTCAGTGGAACGAAAACTCACGTTAAGGGATTTTGGTCATGAGATTATCAAAAAGGATCTTCACC
TAGATCCTTTTAAATTAAAAATGAAGTTTTAAATCAATCTAAAGTATATATGAGTAAACTTGGTCTGACA
GTTACCAATGCTTAATCAGTGAGGCACCTATCTCAGCGATCTGTCTATTTCGTTCATCCATAGTTGCCTG
ACTCCCCGTCGTGTAGATAACTACGATACGGGAGGGCTTACCATCTGGCCCCAGTGCTGCAATGATACCG
CGAGACCCACGCTCACCGGCTCCAGATTTATCAGCAATAAACCAGCCAGCCGGAAGGGCCGAGCGCAGAA
GTGGTCCTGCAACTTTATCCGCCTCCATCCAGTCTATTAATTGTTGCCGGGAAGCTAGAGTAAGTAGTTC
GCCAGTTAATAGTTTGCGCAACGTTGTTGCCATTGCTACAGGCATCGTGGTGTCACGCTCGTCGTTTGGT
ATGGCTTCATTCAGCTCCGGTTCCCAACGATCAAGGCGAGTTACATGATCCCCCATGTTGTGCAAAAAAG
CGGTTAGCTCCTTCGGTCCTCCGATCGTTGTCAGAAGTAAGTTGGCCGCAGTGTTATCACTCATGGTTAT
GGCAGCACTGCATAATTCTCTTACTGTCATGCCATCCGTAAGATGCTTTTCTGTGACTGGTGAGTACTCA
ACCAAGTCATTCTGAGAATAGTGTATGCGGCGACCGAGTTGCTCTTGCCCGGCGTCAATACGGGATAATA
CCGCGCCACATAGCAGAACTTTAAAAGTGCTCATCATTGGAAAACGTTCTTCGGGGCGAAAACTCTCAAG
GATCTTACCGCTGTTGAGATCCAGTTCGATGTAACCCACTCGTGCACCCAACTGATCTTCAGCATCTTTT
ACTTTCACCAGCGTTTCTGGGTGAGCAAAAACAGGAAGGCAAAATGCCGCAAAAAAGGGAATAAGGGCGA
CACGGAAATGTTGAATACTCAT
